>Addgene plasmid #96950 | pMSCVpuro-Sapphire | addgene full sequence | sequence record 265272 | Addgene NGS Result
TGAAAGACCCCACCTGTAGGTTTGGCAAGCTAGCTTAAGTAACGCCATTTTGCAAGGCATGGAAAATACA
TAACTGAGAATAGAGAAGTTCAGATCAAGGTTAGGAACAGAGAGACAGCAGAATATGGGCCAAACAGGAT
ATCTGTGGTAAGCAGTTCCTGCCCCGGCTCAGGGCCAAGAACAGATGGTCCCCAGATGCGGTCCCGCCCT
CAGCAGTTTCTAGAGAACCATCAGATGTTTCCAGGGTGCCCCAAGGACCTGAAATGACCCTGTGCCTTAT
TTGAACTAACCAATCAGTTCGCTTCTCGCTTCTGTTCGCGCGCTTCTGCTCCCCGAGCTCAATAAAAGAG
CCCACAACCCCTCACTCGGCGCGCCAGTCCTCCGATAGACTGCGTCGCCCGGGTACCCGTATTCCCAATA
AAGCCTCTTGCTGTTTGCATCCGAATCGTGGACTCGCTGATCCTTGGGAGGGTCTCCTCAGATTGATTGA
CTGCCCACCTCGGGGGTCTTTCATTTGGAGGTTCCACCGAGATTTGGAGACCCCTGCCCAGGGACCACCG
ACCCCCCCGCCGGGAGGTAAGCTGGCCAGCGGTCGTTTCGTGTCTGTCTCTGTCTTTGTGCGTGTTTGTG
CCGGCATCTAATGTTTGCGCCTGCGTCTGTACTAGTTAGCTAACTAGCTCTGTATCTGGCGGACCCGTGG
TGGAACTGACGAGTTCTGAACACCCGGCCGCAACCCTGGGAGACGTCCCAGGGACTTTGGGGGCCGTTTT
TGTGGCCCGACCTGAGGAAGGGAGTCGATGTGGAATCCGACCCCGTCAGGATATGTGGTTCTGGTAGGAG
ACGAGAACCTAAAACAGTTCCCGCCTCCGTCTGAATTTTTGCTTTCGGTTTGGAACCGAAGCCGCGCGTC
TTGTCTGCTGCAGCGCTGCAGCATCGTTCTGTGTTGTCTCTGTCTGACTGTGTTTCTGTATTTGTCTGAA
AATTAGGGCCAGACTGTTACCACTCCCTTAAGTTTGACCTTAGGTCACTGGAAAGATGTCGAGCGGATCG
CTCACAACCAGTCGGTAGATGTCAAGAAGAGACGTTGGGTTACCTTCTGCTCTGCAGAATGGCCAACCTT
TAACGTCGGATGGCCGCGAGACGGCACCTTTAACCGAGACCTCATCACCCAGGTTAAGATCAAGGTCTTT
TCACCTGGCCCGCATGGACACCCAGACCAGGTCCCCTACATCGTGACCTGGGAAGCCTTGGCTTTTGACC
CCCCTCCCTGGGTCAAGCCCTTTGTACACCCTAAGCCTCCGCCTCCTCTTCCTCCATCCGCCCCGTCTCT
CCCCCTTGAACCTCCTCGTTCGACCCCGCCTCGATCCTCCCTTTATCCAGCCCTCACTCCTTCTCTAGGC
GCCGGAATTAGATCTCTCGAGGTTGCCACCATGGTGAGCAAAGGGGAAGAACTCTTTACCGGAGTGGTCC
CAATCCTCGTTGAACTGGACGGAGACGTTAATGGCCACAAATTCTCCGTGAGTGGAGAAGGCGAAGGCGA
CGCTACCTATGGTAAACTGACTCTGAAGTTCATCTGCACGACTGGCAAACTGCCCGTTCCCTGGCCAACA
CTCGTGACCACGTTTAGCTATGGAGTGATGGTTTTTGCTAGGTACCCCGACCACATGAAGCAACACGACT
TTTTCAAATCTGCTATGCCCGAAGGCTACGTGCAAGAACGCACAATTTTCTTCAAGGATGATGGAAATTA
TAAGACCAGAGCCGAGGTAAAATTTGAAGGAGACACTCTCGTAAATAGGATTGAGCTGAAAGGGATCGAT
TTCAAAGAGGATGGAAACATCCTTGGCCACAAGCTGGAGTATAACTTTAACAGTCATAACGTATATATCA
TGGCCGATAAGCAGAAGAATGGAATTAAAGCTAACTTTAAGATCCGACACAATATTGAGGATGGCGGAGT
GCAACTTGCAGACCATTATCAACAGAACACCCCCATTGGGGATGGGCCCGTCCTGCTTCCAGACAACCAT
TACCTTAGCATCCAGAGCAAGCTGTCCAAAGACCCGAACGAAAAACGGGATCACATGGTGCTGCTGGAGT
TCGTGACTGCCGCAGGGATTACGCTCGGAATGGATGAGCTCTACAAGTGAAACGAATTCTACCGGGTAGG
GGAGGCGCTTTTCCCAAGGCAGTCTGGAGCATGCGCTTTAGCAGCCCCGCTGGGCACTTGGCGCTACACA
AGTGGCCTCTGGCCTCGCACACATTCCACATCCACCGGTAGGCGCCAACCGGCTCCGTTCTTTGGTGGCC
CCTTCGCGCCACCTTCTACTCCTCCCCTAGTCAGGAAGTTCCCCCCCGCCCCGCAGCTCGCGTCGTGCAG
GACGTGACAAATGGAAGTAGCACGTCTCACTAGTCTCGTGCAGATGGACAGCACCGCTGAGCAATGGAAG
CGGGTAGGCCTTTGGGGCAGCGGCCAATAGCAGCTTTGCTCCTTCGCTTTCTGGGCTCAGAGGCTGGGAA
GGGGTGGGTCCGGGGGCGGGCTCAGGGGCGGGCTCAGGGGCGGGGCGGGCGCCCGAAGGTCCTCCGGAGG
CCCGGCATTCTGCACGCTTCAAAAGCGCACGTCTGCCGCGCTGTTCTCCTCTTCCTCATCTCCGGGCCTT
TCGACCTGCAGCCCAAGCTTACCATGACCGAGTACAAGCCCACGGTGCGCCTCGCCACCCGCGACGACGT
CCCCAGGGCCGTACGCACCCTCGCCGCCGCGTTCGCCGACTACCCCGCCACGCGCCACACCGTCGATCCG
GACCGCCACATCGAGCGGGTCACCGAGCTGCAAGAACTCTTCCTCACGCGCGTCGGGCTCGACATCGGCA
AGGTGTGGGTCGCGGACGACGGCGCCGCGGTGGCGGTCTGGACCACGCCGGAGAGCGTCGAAGCGGGGGC
GGTGTTCGCCGAGATCGGCCCGCGCATGGCCGAGTTGAGCGGTTCCCGGCTGGCCGCGCAGCAACAGATG
GAAGGCCTCCTGGCGCCGCACCGGCCCAAGGAGCCCGCGTGGTTCCTGGCCACCGTCGGCGTCTCGCCCG
ACCACCAGGGCAAGGGTCTGGGCAGCGCCGTCGTGCTCCCCGGAGTGGAGGCGGCCGAGCGCGCCGGGGT
GCCCGCCTTCCTGGAGACCTCCGCGCCCCGCAACCTCCCCTTCTACGAGCGGCTCGGCTTCACCGTCACC
GCCGACGTCGAGGTGCCCGAAGGACCGCGCACCTGGTGCATGACCCGCAAGCCCGGTGCCTGACGCCCGC
CCCACGACCCGCAGCGCCCGACCGAAAGGAGCGCACGACCCCATGCATCGATAAAATAAAAGATTTTATT
TAGTCTCCAGAAAAAGGGGGGAATGAAAGACCCCACCTGTAGGTTTGGCAAGCTAGCTTAAGTAACGCCA
TTTTGCAAGGCATGGAAAATACATAACTGAGAATAGAGAAGTTCAGATCAAGGTTAGGAACAGAGAGACA
GCAGAATATGGGCCAAACAGGATATCTGTGGTAAGCAGTTCCTGCCCCGGCTCAGGGCCAAGAACAGATG
GTCCCCAGATGCGGTCCCGCCCTCAGCAGTTTCTAGAGAACCATCAGATGTTTCCAGGGTGCCCCAAGGA
CCTGAAATGACCCTGTGCCTTATTTGAACTAACCAATCAGTTCGCTTCTCGCTTCTGTTCGCGCGCTTCT
GCTCCCCGAGCTCAATAAAAGAGCCCACAACCCCTCACTCGGCGCGCCAGTCCTCCGATAGACTGCGTCG
CCCGGGTACCCGTGTATCCAATAAACCCTCTTGCAGTTGCATCCGACTTGTGGTCTCGCTGTTCCTTGGG
AGGGTCTCCTCTGAGTGATTGACTACCCGTCAGCGGGGGTCTTTCATGGGTAACAGTTTCTTGAAGTTGG
AGAACAACATTCTGAGGGTAGGAGTCGAATATTAAGTAATCCTGACTCAATTAGCCACTGTTTTGAATCC
ACATACTCCAATACTCCTGAAATAGTTCATTATGGACAGCGCAGAAAGAGCTGGGGAGAATTGTGAAATT
GTTATCCGCTCACAATTCCACACAACATACGAGCCGGAAGCATAAAGTGTAAAGCCTGGGGTGCCTAATG
AGTGAGCTAACTCACATTAATTGCGTTGCGCTCACTGCCCGCTTTCCAGTCGGGAAACCTGTCGTGCCAG
CTGCATTAATGAATCGGCCAACGCGCGGGGAGAGGCGGTTTGCGTATTGGGCGCTCTTCCGCTTCCTCGC
TCACTGACTCGCTGCGCTCGGTCGTTCGGCTGCGGCGAGCGGTATCAGCTCACTCAAAGGCGGTAATACG
GTTATCCACAGAATCAGGGGATAACGCAGGAAAGAACATGTGAGCAAAAGGCCAGCAAAAGGCCAGGAAC
CGTAAAAAGGCCGCGTTGCTGGCGTTTTTCCATAGGCTCCGCCCCCCTGACGAGCATCACAAAAATCGAC
GCTCAAGTCAGAGGTGGCGAAACCCGACAGGACTATAAAGATACCAGGCGTTTCCCCCTGGAAGCTCCCT
CGTGCGCTCTCCTGTTCCGACCCTGCCGCTTACCGGATACCTGTCCGCCTTTCTCCCTTCGGGAAGCGTG
GCGCTTTCTCATAGCTCACGCTGTAGGTATCTCAGTTCGGTGTAGGTCGTTCGCTCCAAGCTGGGCTGTG
TGCACGAACCCCCCGTTCAGCCCGACCGCTGCGCCTTATCCGGTAACTATCGTCTTGAGTCCAACCCGGT
AAGACACGACTTATCGCCACTGGCAGCAGCCACTGGTAACAGGATTAGCAGAGCGAGGTATGTAGGCGGT
GCTACAGAGTTCTTGAAGTGGTGGCCTAACTACGGCTACACTAGAAGAACAGTATTTGGTATCTGCGCTC
TGCTGAAGCCAGTTACCTTCGGAAAAAGAGTTGGTAGCTCTTGATCCGGCAAACAAACCACCGCTGGTAG
CGGTGGTTTTTTTGTTTGCAAGCAGCAGATTACGCGCAGAAAAAAAGGATCTCAAGAAGATCCTTTGATC
TTTTCTACGGGGTCTGACGCTCAGTGGAACGAAAACTCACGTTAAGGGATTTTGGTCATGAGATTATCAA
AAAGGATCTTCACCTAGATCCTTTTAAATTAAAAATGAAGTTTTAAATCAATCTAAAGTATATATGAGTA
AACTTGGTCTGACAGTTACCAATGCTTAATCAGTGAGGCACCTATCTCAGCGATCTGTCTATTTCGTTCA
TCCATAGTTGCCTGACTCCCCGTCGTGTAGATAACTACGATACGGGAGGGCTTACCATCTGGCCCCAGTG
CTGCAATGATACCGCGAGACCCACGCTCACCGGCTCCAGATTTATCAGCAATAAACCAGCCAGCCGGAAG
GGCCGAGCGCAGAAGTGGTCCTGCAACTTTATCCGCCTCCATCCAGTCTATTAATTGTTGCCGGGAAGCT
AGAGTAAGTAGTTCGCCAGTTAATAGTTTGCGCAACGTTGTTGCCATTGCTACAGGCATCGTGGTGTCAC
GCTCGTCGTTTGGTATGGCTTCATTCAGCTCCGGTTCCCAACGATCAAGGCGAGTTACATGATCCCCCAT
GTTGTGCAAAAAAGCGGTTAGCTCCTTCGGTCCTCCGATCGTTGTCAGAAGTAAGTTGGCCGCAGTGTTA
TCACTCATGGTTATGGCAGCACTGCATAATTCTCTTACTGTCATGCCATCCGTAAGATGCTTTTCTGTGA
CTGGTGAGTACTCAACCAAGTCATTCTGAGAATAGTGTATGCGGCGACCGAGTTGCTCTTGCCCGGCGTC
AATACGGGATAATACCGCGCCACATAGCAGAACTTTAAAAGTGCTCATCATTGGAAAACGTTCTTCGGGG
CGAAAACTCTCAAGGATCTTACCGCTGTTGAGATCCAGTTCGATGTAACCCACTCGTGCACCCAACTGAT
CTTCAGCATCTTTTACTTTCACCAGCGTTTCTGGGTGAGCAAAAACAGGAAGGCAAAATGCCGCAAAAAA
GGGAATAAGGGCGACACGGAAATGTTGAATACTCATACTCTTCCTTTTTCAATATTATTGAAGCATTTAT
CAGGGTTATTGTCTCATGAGCGGATACATATTTGAATGTATTTAGAAAAATAAACAAATAGGGGTTCCGC
GCACATTTCCCCGAAAAGTGCCACCTGACGTCTAAGAAACCATTATTATCATGACATTAACCTATAAAAA
TAGGCGTATCACGAGGCCCTTTCGTCTCGCGCGTTTCGGTGATGACGGTGAAAACCTCTGACACATGCAG
CTCCCGGAGACGGTCACAGCTTGTCTGTAAGCGGATGCCGGGAGCAGACAAGCCCGTCAGGGCGCGTCAG
CGGGTGTTGGCGGGTGTCGGGGCTGGCTTAACTATGCGGCATCAGAGCAGATTGTACTGAGAGTGCACCA
TATGCGGTGTGAAATACCGCACAGATGCGTAAGGAGAAAATACCGCATCAGGCGCCATTCGCCATTCAGG
CTGCGCAACTGTTGGGAAGGGCGATCGGTGCGGGCCTCTTCGCTATTACGCCAGCTGGCGAAAGGGGGAT
GTGCTGCAAGGCGATTAAGTTGGGTAACGCCAGGGTTTTCCCAGTCACGACGTTGTAAAACGACGGCGCA
AGGAATGGTGCATGCAAGGAGATGGCGCCCAACAGTCCCCCGGCCACGGGGCCTGCCACCATACCCACGC
CGAAACAAGCGCTCATGAGCCCGAAGTGGCGAGCCCGATCTTCCCCATCGGTGATGTCGGCGATATAGGC
GCCAGCAACCGCACCTGTGGCGCCGGTGATGCCGGCCACGATGCGTCCGGCGTAGAGGCGATTAGTCCAA
TTTGTTAAAGACAGGATATCAGTGGTCCAGGCTCTAGTTTTGACTCAACAATATCACCAGCTGAAGCCTA
TAGAGTACGAGCCATAGATAAAATAAAAGATTTTATTTAGTCTCCAGAAAAAGGGGGGAA
Features (pLannotate 1.2.2; 19 found; start..end, strand, type, name):
    579..920     +  misc_feature   MESV Ψ: packaging signal of murine embryonic stem cell virus
    987..1403    +  CDS            gag (truncated): truncated Moloney murine leukemia virus (MMLV) gag gene lacking the start codon
   1431..2147    +  CDS            mT-Sapphire: mT-Sapphire is a basic (constitutively fluorescent) long stokes shift fluorescent protein published in 2008, derived from Aequorea victoria. It has low acid sensitivity.
   2164..2663    +  promoter       PGK promoter: mouse phosphoglycerate kinase 1 promoter
   2684..3283    +  CDS            PuroR: puromycin N-acetyltransferase; pac from Streptomyces alboniger; confers resistance to puromycin
   3383..3897    +  LTR            3' LTR: 3' long terminal repeat from murine embryonic stem cell virus
   4059..4075    -  protein_bind   lac operator: The lac repressor binds to the lac operator to inhibit transcription in E. coli. This inhibition can be relieved by adding lactose or isopropyl-β-D-thiogalactopyranoside (IPTG). lac repressor encoded by lacI
   4083..4113    -  promoter       lac promoter: promoter for the E. coli lac operon
   4128..4149    -  protein_bind   CAP binding site: CAP binding activates transcription in the presence of cAMP. E. coli catabolite activator protein
   4162..4254    -  CDS            lacI (fragment): lac repressor; lacI; The lac repressor binds to the lac operator to inhibit transcription in E. coli. This inhibition can be relieved by adding lactose or isopropyl-β-D-thiogalactopyranoside (IPTG).
   4437..5025    -  rep_origin     ori: high-copy-number ColE1/pMB1/pBR322/pUC origin of replication
   5196..6056    -  CDS            AmpR: β-lactamase; bla; confers resistance to ampicillin, carbenicillin, and related antibiotics
   6057..6161    -  promoter       AmpR promoter: bla
   6256..6291    +  CDS            rop (fragment): Rop protein, which maintains plasmids at low copy number; rop
   6393..6492    +  misc_feature   bom (fragment): basis of mobility region from pBR322
   6498..6647    -  CDS            lacZα (fragment): LacZα fragment of β-galactosidase; lacZ fragment
   6647..6848    -  CDS            TcR (fragment): tetracycline efflux protein; tet; confers resistance to tetracycline
   6849..6947    +  CDS            env (fragment): murine leukemia virus gPr80 envelope polyprotein precursor; env; proteolytically cleaved into gp70SU and p15TM subunits
   6989..515     +  LTR            5' LTR (across the origin): 5' long terminal repeat from murine embryonic stem cell virus
