[The description below was written by a language model from this plasmid's Addgene catalogue record and pLannotate feature annotations shown in this document.]
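Description:
pMSCVpuro-Sapphire is a gammaretroviral transfer plasmid built on the MSCVpuro (murine stem cell virus) backbone and catalogued as a mammalian expression vector. It is intended for stable fluorescent labeling of cells. In bacteria it is maintained through a high-copy ColE1/pUC-type origin and selected with ampicillin via the β-lactamase gene and its native promoter. The plasmid backbone also carries short remnants of older cloning vectors (lac promoter/operator and fragments of lacI, lacZα, rop, bom and the tetracycline resistance gene), which are unlikely to have any functional role.

The proviral portion is flanked by murine embryonic stem cell virus 5' and 3' long terminal repeats. Downstream of the 5' LTR lie the MESV Ψ packaging signal and a truncated gag segment lacking its start codon, which together promote efficient encapsidation of the vector RNA when the viral proteins are supplied in trans by a packaging cell line. The fluorescent protein coding sequence sits immediately after these elements with no annotated promoter of its own, so it is presumably transcribed from the 5' LTR. An internal mouse PGK promoter then drives puromycin N-acetyltransferase, allowing selection of transduced cells.

The insert, introduced by Gibson assembly, is listed as Sapphire (also called H9-40), a synthetic Aequorea-derived protein. The feature annotation identifies it as mT-Sapphire, a long Stokes shift variant with low acid sensitivity. The annotated coding region is shorter than the stated insert size, and the sequenced record is slightly smaller than the catalogued total size. The associated work concerns choosing fluorescent protein combinations for flow cytometry on the basis of spectral overlap.
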