Addgene plasmid #96950: pMSCVpuro-Sapphire
Purpose: Retroviral plasmid containing Sapphire for labeling of cells
Depositing lab: Lee Grimes. Depositing organization: Cincinnati Children's Hospital Medical Center. Publication: A guide to choosing fluorescent protein combinations for flow cytometric analysis based on spectral overlap. Kleeman B, Olsson A, Newkold T, Kofron M, DeLay M, Hildeman D, Grimes HL. Cytometry A. 2018 Mar 13. doi: 10.1002/cyto.a.23360. PubMed 29533508.
Backbone
  Vector backbone: MSCVpuro
  Backbone size w/o insert (bp): 6295
  Total vector size (bp): 7021
  Vector type: Mammalian Expression
  Selectable markers: Puromycin
Growth in bacteria
  Bacterial resistance: Ampicillin, 100 μg/mL
  Growth temperature: 37°C
  Growth strain: NEB Stable
  Copy number: High Copy
Gene/Insert
  Gene/Insert name: Sapphire fluorescent protein (alt name: H9-40)
  Species: Synthetic
  Insert size (bp): 975
  Cloning method: Gibson Cloning
  Sequencing primers: 5′ MSCVpuro 5 primer; 3′ MSCVpuro 3 primer
Terms and licenses: Academic/Nonprofit Terms; Industry Terms: Not Available to Industry
Depositor comments: Base vector obtained from Robert Hawley.
How to cite: pMSCVpuro-Sapphire was a gift from Lee Grimes (Addgene plasmid # 96950 ; http://n2t.net/addgene:96950 ; RRID:Addgene_96950)
