>Addgene plasmid #96950 | pMSCVpuro-Sapphire | depositor partial sequence | sequence record 214483 | pMSCVpuro-Sapphire sequence 720 bps
ATGGTGAGCAAAGGGGAAGAACTCTTTACCGGAGTGGTCCCAATCCTCGTTGAACTGGACGGAGACGTTA
ATGGCCACAAATTCTCCGTGAGTGGAGAAGGCGAAGGCGACGCTACCTATGGTAAACTGACTCTGAAGTT
CATCTGCACGACTGGCAAACTGCCCGTTCCCTGGCCAACACTCGTGACCACGTTTAGCTATGGAGTGATG
GTTTTTGCTAGGTACCCCGACCACATGAAGCAACACGACTTTTTCAAATCTGCTATGCCCGAAGGCTACG
TGCAAGAACGCACAATTTTCTTCAAGGATGATGGAAATTATAAGACCAGAGCCGAGGTAAAATTTGAAGG
AGACACTCTCGTAAATAGGATTGAGCTGAAAGGGATCGATTTCAAAGAGGATGGAAACATCCTTGGCCAC
AAGCTGGAGTATAACTTTAACAGTCATAACGTATATATCATGGCCGATAAGCAGAAGAATGGAATTAAAG
CTAACTTTAAGATCCGACACAATATTGAGGATGGCGGAGTGCAACTTGCAGACCATTATCAACAGAACAC
CCCCATTGGGGATGGGCCCGTCCTGCTTCCAGACAACCATTACCTTAGCATCCAGAGCAAGCTGTCCAAA
GACCCGAACGAAAAACGGGATCACATGGTGCTGCTGGAGTTCGTGACTGCCGCAGGGATTACGCTCGGAA
TGGATGAGCTCTACAAGTGA
